Addgene plasmid #25369: 2XMyc-LRRK2-RQ/TG
Depositing lab: Mark Cookson. Publication: The Parkinson Disease-associated Leucine-rich Repeat Kinase 2 (LRRK2) Is a Dimer That Undergoes Intramolecular Autophosphorylation. . J Biol Chem. 2008 Jun 13;283(24):16906-14. 10.1074/jbc.M708718200 PubMed 18397888.
Backbone
  Vector backbone: pCMV-Tag 3B
  Backbone manufacturer: Cookson Lab
  Backbone size w/o insert (bp): 4300
  Vector type: Mammalian Expression
Growth in bacteria
  Bacterial resistance: Kanamycin, 50 μg/mL
  Growth temperature: 37°C
  Growth strain: Stbl3
  Growth instructions: Stbl3
  Copy number: High Copy
Gene/Insert
  Gene/Insert name: LRRK2
  Species: H. sapiens (human)
  Insert size (bp): 7581
  Mutation: Threonine 1343 mutated to Glycine Arginine 1398 mutated to Glutamine
  Entrez Gene: LRRK2 (a.k.a. AURA17, DARDARIN, PARK8, RIPK7, ROCO2)
  Tag / fusion protein: 2XMyc (N terminal on insert)
  Cloning method: Restriction Enzyme
  Sequencing primers: 5′ CMV-F; 3′ SV40pA-R
Terms and licenses: Academic/Nonprofit Terms; Industry Terms: Not Available to Industry
Depositor comments: An additional Myc tag has been added to the original vector. The 2XMyc vector was adapted to the invitrogen gateway system by insertion of a gateway cloning cassette. LRRK2 was cloned by gateway recombination. In order to provide these LRRK2 plasmids as a resource to the community, we depend on the contributing academic laboratory for quality control. Therefore, the full-length LRRK2 plasmids are distributed in the format provided by the contributing institution "as is" with no additional guarantee. Addgene is not responsible for any errors in these constructs. It is strongly encouraged that a diagnostic digest be performed on this plasmid before use in an experiment (see attached PDF). If there is an issue with your stock, please contact the Cookson lab for a replacement.
How to cite: 2XMyc-LRRK2-RQ/TG was a gift from Mark Cookson (Addgene plasmid # 25369 ; http://n2t.net/addgene:25369 ; RRID:Addgene_25369)
