[The description below was written by a language model from this plasmid's Addgene catalogue record.]
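Description:
2XMyc-LRRK2-RQ/TG is a mammalian expression plasmid built on a modified pCMV-Tag 3B backbone of about 4.3 kb and carrying the full-length human LRRK2 coding sequence, an insert of roughly 7.6 kb. It is a high-copy plasmid maintained in bacteria under kanamycin selection. The record lists a recombination-deficient host strain for propagation, consistent with the large size of the insert. No feature table is provided, so the promoter and terminator are not explicitly annotated. However, the backbone name and the listed sequencing primers (a CMV forward primer and an SV40 polyA reverse primer) indicate that the insert sits between a CMV promoter and an SV40 polyadenylation signal, the usual arrangement for strong constitutive expression in transfected mammalian cells.

The depositor modified the original vector in two ways. A second Myc epitope was added, so the protein carries an N-terminal 2XMyc tag, and a Gateway cassette was inserted, through which LRRK2 was introduced by Gateway recombination. The encoded LRRK2 carries two substitutions, threonine 1343 to glycine and arginine 1398 to glutamine, which give the construct its RQ/TG name. These residues lie in the GTP-binding ROC domain of LRRK2, although the record itself does not state the functional effect of the mutations.

The double Myc tag allows detection and immunoprecipitation of the expressed protein. The associated publication concerns LRRK2 dimerisation and intramolecular autophosphorylation in the context of Parkinson disease, which suggests the plasmid serves as a mutant for comparison with wild-type LRRK2 in such biochemical studies. The depositor notes that these full-length LRRK2 plasmids are supplied as is and recommends confirming their integrity by diagnostic digest before use.
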