>Addgene plasmid #25369 | 2XMyc-LRRK2-RQ/TG | addgene partial sequence | sequence record 31075 | 25369 with T3
TGGAGCAGAAACTCATCTCTGAAGAGGATCTGAGCCCGGGCGGATCCGAGCAGAAACTCATCTCTGAAGA
GGATCTGCTGCAGGAATTCGATATCACAAGTTTGTACAAAAAAGCAGGCTCCGAATTCGCCCTTATGGCT
AGTGGCAGCTGTCAGGGGTGCGAAGAGGACGAGGAAACTCTGAAGAAGTTGATAGTCAGGCTGAACAATG
TCCAGGAAGGAAAACAGATAGAAACGCTGGTCCAAATCCTGGAGGATCTGCTGGTGTTCACGTACTCCGA
GCACGCCTCCAAGTTATTTCAAGGCAAAAATATCCATGTGCCTCTGTTGATCGTCTTGGACTCCTATATG
AGAGTCGCGAGTGTGCAGCAGGTGGGTTGGTCACTTCTGTGCAAATTAATAGAAGTCTGTCCAGGTACAA
TGCAAAGCTTAATGGGACCCCAGGATGTTGGAAATGATTGGGAAGTCCTTGGTGTTCACCAATTGATTCT
TAAAATGCTAACAGTTCATAATGCCAGTGTAAACTTGTCAGTGATTGGACTGAAGACCTTAGATCTCCTC
CTAACTTCAGGTAAAATCACCTTGCTGATATTGGATGAAGAAAGTGATATTTTCATGTTAATTTTTGATG
CCATGCACTCATTTCCAGCCAATGATGAAGTCCAGAAACTTGGATGCAAAGCTTTACATGTGCTGTTTGA
GAGAGTCTCAGAGGAGCAACTGACTGAATTTGTTGAGAACAAAGATTATATGATATTGTT
