>Addgene plasmid #25369 | 2XMyc-LRRK2-RQ/TG | addgene partial sequence | sequence record 31076 | 25369 with hLRRK2-Fwd2 5'-CCTGAGATTGGCTGTCTTGA
CCTTTCCCAATGAAATGGGGAAATTAAGCAAAATATGGGATCTTCCTTTGGATGAACTGCATCTTAACTT
TGATTTTAAACATATAGGATGTAAAGCCAAAGACATCATAAGGTTTCTTCAACAGCGATTAAAAAAGGCT
GTGCCTTATAACCGAATGAAACTTATGATTGTGGGAAATGGTGGGAGTGGTAAAACCACCTTATTGCAGC
AATTAATGAAAACCAAGAAATCAGATCTTGGAATGCAAAGTGCCACAGTTGGCATAGATGTGAAAGACTG
GCCTATCCAAATAAGAGACAAAAGAAAGAGAGATCTCGTCCTAAATGTGTGGGATTTTGCAGGTCAAGAG
GAATTCTATAGTACTCATCCCCATTTTATGACGCAGCGAGCATTGTACCTTGCTGTCTATGACCTCAGCA
AGGGACAGGCTGAAGTTGATGCCATGAAGCCTTGGCTCTTCAATATAAAGGCTCGCGCTTCTTCTTCCCC
TGTGATTCTCGTTGGCACACATTTGGATGTTTCTGATGAGAAGCAACGCAAAGCCTGCATGAGTAAAATC
ACCAAGGAACTCCTGAATAAGCGAGGGTTCCCTGCCATACGAGATTACCACTTTGTGAATGCCACCGAGG
AATCTGATGCTTTGGCAAAACTTCGGAAAACCATCATAAACGAGAGCCTTAATTTCAAGATCCGAGATCA
GCTTGTTGTTGGACAGCTGATTCCAGACTGCTATGTAGAACTTGAAAAAATCATTTTATCGGAGCGTAAA
AATGTGCCAATTGAATTTCCCGTAATTGACCG
